>Addgene plasmid #27206 | apoeb (apolipoprotein Eb)_L (OZ529) | addgene partial sequence | sequence record 33624 | 27206 with OK.61 (5' GGGTAGTACGATGACGGAACCTGTC 3')
ACATTGTGCAAAGGCCCTGAGAAAAATCCAAGCTTTGGCGGCCGCTGACTACAAAGACGATGATGACAAA
TCTAGACCCGGGGAGCGCCCCTTCCAGTGTCGCATTTGCATGCGGAACTTTTCGCGGAACACGCACCTTG
CCCGGCATACCCGTACTCATACCGGTGAAAAACCGTTTCAGTGTCGGATCTGTATGCGAAATTTCTCCAG
GCAGGACAACTTGGGCCGCCATCTACGTACGCACACCGGCGAGAAGCCATTCCAATGCCGAATATGCATG
CGCAACTTCAGTGTGCGCAACACCCTGACGCGCCACCTAAAAACCCACCTGAGGGGATCCTCTGCACAGT
AGTAACTAGAGACTAGAAAAAGGCCGACAAGTCCCGCTCCGCTGAAGATCCTGGCGTAATAGCGAAGAGG
CCCGCACCGATCGCCCTTCCCAACAGTTGCGCAGCCTGAATGGCGAATGGG
[124 nt withheld, positions 472-595]
C
[91 nt withheld, positions 597-687]
A
[49 nt withheld, positions 689-737]
CCTTTGACGTTGGAGTCCACGTTCTTT
[37 nt withheld, positions 765-801]
ACCCTATCTCGGTCTATTCTTTTGATTTATAAAGGGATTTTGCCGATTTCGGCCTATTGGTTAAAAAATG
AGCTGATTTAACAAAAATTTAACGCGAATTTACA
