[The description below was written by a language model from this plasmid's Addgene catalogue record.]
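Description:
apoeb (apolipoprotein Eb)_L (OZ529) is a low-copy, kanamycin-selected bacterial plasmid built on the MG414 backbone (about 5.5 kb without insert). It carries an engineered zinc finger array designed against the zebrafish gene apoeb. The roughly 270 bp insert sits between XbaI and BamHI sites, both of which were preserved, so the array can be excised and moved into other vectors. The plasmid does not contain any apoeb sequence; it encodes only the DNA-binding protein module, which recognises the "left" 9 bp half-site of a chosen target in that gene. The record notes that propagation requires a host expressing the lacIq allele of lac repressor, which suggests lac-regulated expression from the backbone. However, the promoter, origin of replication and other backbone features are not stated, and no feature table is provided.

The array comes from the OPEN (oligomerized pool engineering) approach to making customised zinc finger domains. It was tested in a bacterial two-hybrid assay, where it gave 7.75-fold activation on its intended half-site. It has not been tested as a nuclease, so its ability to induce mutations at the endogenous locus is unconfirmed. To use it for genome editing, the zinc finger coding segment must be subcloned into a separate zinc finger nuclease expression vector that fuses it to the FokI cleavage domain. It must also be paired with the complementary "right" half-site construct, apoeb_R (OZ530). Together the two FokI fusions would form a nuclease pair that cuts the target site and introduces targeted mutations into apoeb in zebrafish.
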