Addgene plasmid #27206: apoeb (apolipoprotein Eb)_L (OZ529)
Depositing lab: Keith Joung. Depositing organization: Massachusetts General Hospital. Publication: Rapid "open-source" engineering of customized zinc-finger nucleases for highly efficient gene modification. Maeder ML, Thibodeau-Beganny S, Osiak A, Wright DA, Anthony RM, Eichtinger M, Jiang T, Foley JE, Winfrey RJ, Townsend JA, Unger-Wallace E, Sander JD, Muller-Lerch F, Fu F, Pearlberg J, Goebel C, Dassie JP, Pruett-Miller SM, Porteus MH, Sgroi DC, Iafrate AJ, Dobbs D, McCray PB, Cathomen T, Voytas DF, Joung JK. Mol Cell. 2008 Jul 25. 31(2):294-301. 10.1016/j.molcel.2008.06.016 PubMed 18657511.
Backbone
  Vector backbone: MG414
  Backbone size w/o insert (bp): 5493
  Vector type: Zebrafish Targeting
Growth in bacteria
  Bacterial resistance: Kanamycin, 50 μg/mL
  Growth temperature: 37°C
  Growth strain: XL1 Blue
  Growth instructions: Requires a bacterial strain such as XL1 Blue, that expresses the lacIq allele of lac repressor
  Copy number: Low Copy
Gene/Insert
  Gene/Insert name: Zinc finger array targeting apoeb (alt names: apolipoprotein Eb; OZ529)
  Species: D. rerio (zebrafish)
  Insert size (bp): 270
  GenBank ID: ENSDARG00000040295
  Entrez Gene: apoeb (a.k.a. apoe, cb82, hm:zeh1311, wu:fa03d06, wu:fa97a11, wu:fc95h12, wu:fj54e06, zeh1311)
  Cloning method: Restriction Enzyme; 5′ cloning site XbaI (not destroyed); 3′ cloning site BamHI (not destroyed)
  Sequencing primers: 5′ OK.61 GGGTAGTACGATGACGGAACCTGTC
Terms and licenses: Academic/Nonprofit Terms; Industry Terms: Not Available to Industry
Depositor comments: This plasmid encodes a zinc finger array targeting half of a target sequence in the zebrafish gene apoeb (see below). Please note that this plasmid does NOT contain the apoeb sequence. Users must order the complementary plasmid apoeb (apolipoprotein Eb)_R (OZ530) [Addgene plasmid 27207] in order to create a zinc finger nuclease (ZFN) pair to introduce targeted mutations into this specific zebrafish gene. Users will also need to clone the zinc finger (ZF) insert of this plasmid into a zinc finger nuclease (ZFN) vector to express a FOKI fusion product. Examples of possible ZFN expression vectors that can be used are: pST1374 (Addgene plasmid 13426), pMLM290 (Addgene plasmid 21872), pMLM292 (Addgene plasmid 21873), pMLM800 (Addgene plasmid 27202) and pMLM802 (Addgene plasmid 27203). This zinc finger array was tested for binding activity to the sequence 5'-GCTGAGGGG-3' in a bacterial two hybrid assay, and resulted in 7.75 fold activation. However, this array has not yet been tested for activity as a zinc finger nuclease (i.e. for its ability to induce mutations at the intended locus). Scientists using this zinc finger array in a publication should notify and acknowledge NIH grant number R01 GM088040 in the publication. Other Articles: "Oligomerized pool engineering (OPEN): an 'open-source' protocol for making customized zinc-finger arrays." Maeder ML et al. (Nat Protoc. 2009 Sept 17. 4(10):1471-1501. Pubmed ID: 19798082 "Targeted mutagenesis in zebrafish using customized zinc-finger nucleases." Foley JE et al. (Nat Protoc. 2009 Dec 3. 4(12):1855-1867. Pubmed ID: 20010934
How to cite: apoeb (apolipoprotein Eb)_L (OZ529) was a gift from Keith Joung (Addgene plasmid # 27206 ; http://n2t.net/addgene:27206 ; RRID:Addgene_27206)
